Addgene plasmid #21699: pET30-GBF-E6N
Depositing lab: James Baleja. Depositing organization: Tufts University. Publication: Determinants of stability for the E6 protein of papillomavirus type 16. Liu Y, Cherry JJ, Dineen JV, Androphy EJ, Baleja JD. J Mol Biol. 2009 Mar 6. 386(4):1123-37. 10.1016/j.jmb.2009.01.018 PubMed 19244625.
Backbone
  Vector backbone: pET30
  Backbone size w/o insert (bp): 5400
  Vector type: Bacterial Expression
Growth in bacteria
  Bacterial resistance: Kanamycin, 50 μg/mL
  Growth temperature: 37°C
  Growth strain: DH5alpha
  Copy number: Unknown
Gene/Insert
  Gene/Insert name: Protein G domain B1 fused N-terminal zinc binding domain of human papillomavirus type 16 (residues 2-74) (alt names: E6; protein G)
  Species: Human papillomavirus type 16
  Insert size (bp): 609
  Mutation: GB1 (1-56aa) fusion tag with mutations at three positions D22N/D36R/E42K was fused to N-terminal zinc binding domain of HPV-16 E6 (residues 2-74) with a linker AAPRGS (including a thrombin cleavage site AAPR).
  Entrez Gene: E6 (a.k.a. HpV16gp1)
  Tag / fusion protein: Protein G B1 domain (N terminal on insert)
  Cloning method: Restriction Enzyme; 5′ cloning site Nde I (not destroyed); 3′ cloning site HindIII (not destroyed)
  Sequencing primers: 5′ T7
Terms and licenses: Academic/Nonprofit Terms; Industry Terms: Not Available to Industry
Depositor comments: The whole E6 gene was cloned into the vector, however a stop codon was introduced at amino acid 75, creating the truncated form.
How to cite: pET30-GBF-E6N was a gift from James Baleja (Addgene plasmid # 21699 ; http://n2t.net/addgene:21699 ; RRID:Addgene_21699)
