[The description below was written by a language model from this plasmid's Addgene catalogue record.]
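Description:
pET30-GBF-E6N is a bacterial expression plasmid built on the pET30 backbone (about 5.4 kb without insert) and selected with kanamycin. The record lists a standard E. coli cloning strain for propagation and gives the copy number as unknown. No feature table is provided, so the promoter and origin are not explicitly stated. pET-series vectors generally drive expression from a T7 promoter in hosts that supply T7 RNA polymerase, and the listed T7 sequencing primer fits that arrangement.

The roughly 609 bp insert sits between NdeI and HindIII sites, both of which are retained. It encodes a fusion of the B1 domain of streptococcal protein G (GB1, residues 1-56) to the N-terminal zinc-binding domain of the human papillomavirus type 16 E6 oncoprotein (residues 2-74). The GB1 tag carries three substitutions, D22N, D36R and E42K. It is joined to E6 by a short AAPRGS linker containing a thrombin cleavage site, so the tag can be removed after purification. According to the depositor, the entire E6 gene was cloned into the vector, and a stop codon introduced at position 75 limits translation to the N-terminal domain.

GB1 is a small, highly soluble and stable domain often used as a fusion partner to improve the expression and solubility of difficult proteins. The associated work concerns the determinants of stability of HPV-16 E6. The construct is therefore suited to producing the isolated N-terminal E6 domain in E. coli for biophysical or structural characterisation.
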