>Addgene plasmid #21699 | pET30-GBF-E6N | addgene partial sequence | sequence record 27469 | 21699 with T7
TCTAGAATAATTTTGTTTAACTTTAAGAAGGAGATATACATATGCAGTACAAACTGATCCTGAACGGTAA
AACCCTGAAAGGTGAAACCACCACCGAAGCTGTTAACGCTGCTACCGCGGAAAAAGTTTTCAAACAGTAC
GCTAACCGTAACGGTGTTGACGGTAAATGGACCTACGACGACGCTACCAAAACCTTCACCGTTACCGAAG
CTGCTCCCAGAGGATCCTTTCAGGACCCACAGGAGCGACCCAGAAAGTTACCACAGTTATGCACAGAGCT
GCAAACAACTATACATGATATAATATTAGAATGTGTGTACTGCAAGCAACAGTTACTGCGACGTGAGGTA
TATGACTTTGCTTTTCGGGATTTATGCATAGTATATAGAGATGGGAATCCATATGCTGTATGTGATAAAT
GTTTAAAGTTTTATTCTAAAATTAGTGAGTGAAGACATTATAGTTATAGTTTGTATGGAACAACATTAGA
ACAGCAATACAACAAACCGTTGAGTGATTTGTTAATTAGGTGTATTAACTGTCAAAAGCCACTGAGTCCT
GAAGAAAAGCAAAGACATCTGGACAAAAAGCAAAGATTCCATAATATAAGGGGTCGGTGGACCGGTCGAT
GTATGTCTTGTAGCAGAAGCTAG
